Addgene plasmid #212093: 5'-BirA-FLAG Sap30bp+exon minimal CMV pCDNA5
Purpose: LR vector for integration of Sap30bp+exon(48nt) into N2a FRT rtTA3 expression cells (BioID vector)
Depositing lab: Benjamin Blencowe. Depositing organization: University of Toronto. Publication: Systematic analysis of alternative exon-dependent interactome remodeling reveals multitasking functions of gene regulatory factors. Roth JF, Braunschweig U, Wu M, Li JD, Lin ZY, Larsen B, Weatheritt RJ, Gingras AC, Blencowe BJ. Mol Cell. 2023 Dec 7;83(23):4222-4238.e10. doi: 10.1016/j.molcel.2023.10.034. PubMed 38065061.
Backbone
  Vector backbone: 5'-BirA*-FLAG minimal CMV pCDNA5
  Vector type: Mammalian Expression
Growth in bacteria
  Bacterial resistance: Ampicillin, 100 μg/mL
  Growth temperature: 37°C
  Growth strain: DH5alpha
  Copy number: High Copy
Gene/Insert
  Gene/Insert name: Sap30bp+exon(48nt) (alt name: NP_065229.2)
  Species: M. musculus (mouse)
  Entrez Gene: Sap30bp (a.k.a. Hcngp, 2700016D05Rik)
  Cloning method: Gateway Cloning
Terms and licenses: Academic/Nonprofit Terms; Industry Terms: Not Available to Industry
How to cite: 5'-BirA-FLAG Sap30bp+exon minimal CMV pCDNA5 was a gift from Benjamin Blencowe (Addgene plasmid # 212093 ; http://n2t.net/addgene:212093 ; RRID:Addgene_212093)
