[The description below was written by a language model from this plasmid's Addgene catalogue record and pLannotate feature annotations shown in this document.]
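Description:
5'-BirA-FLAG Sap30bp+exon minimal CMV pCDNA5 is a mammalian expression plasmid built on a pcDNA5-type Flp-in backbone and designed for proximity-dependent biotinylation (BioID). It is propagated in E. coli as a high-copy plasmid through a ColE1/pUC-type origin and selected with ampicillin via the β-lactamase gene. The feature table also picks up backbone remnants, including f1 ori, bom, lac promoter/operator and lacI fragments.

The payload is the mouse Sap30bp coding sequence in the isoform that includes a 48-nt alternative exon. It was introduced by a Gateway LR reaction and is flanked by attB1 and attB2 sites. Upstream and on the same strand lie an E. coli birA-derived biotin ligase (called BirA* in the backbone name, the promiscuous BioID form) and a FLAG epitope, so the product is an N-terminal BirA*-FLAG-Sap30bp fusion terminated by the bGH polyadenylation signal. Transcription is driven by a Tet-responsive promoter, annotated as repeated tet operator fragments followed by a minimal CMV element, which requires a tetracycline-controlled transactivator to fire.

An FRT site sits directly next to a hygromycin resistance gene that is followed by an SV40 poly(A) signal. No promoter for this gene is annotated, which fits the standard Flp-in design in which FLP-mediated integration at a genomic FRT site activates the marker, although the record does not spell this out. The stated purpose is integration into N2a FRT rtTA3 cells, giving single-site, inducible expression of the bait. Comparing this bait's biotinylated neighbours with those of other isoforms would reveal exon-dependent changes in protein interactions.
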