Features (pLannotate 1.2.2; 25 found; start..end, strand, type, name):
    412..459     -  protein_bind   FRT: FLP-mediated recombination occurs in the 8-bp core sequence TCTAGAAA (Turan and Bode, 2011). FLP recombinase from the Saccharomyces cerevisiae 2μ plasmid
    464..697     -  rep_origin     f1 ori (fragment) (sequence partly withheld): f1 bacteriophage origin of replication; arrow indicates direction of (+) strand synthesis
    718..739     -  promoter       SV40 promoter (fragment): SV40 enhancer and early promoter
    743..967     -  polyA_signal   bGH poly(A) signal: bovine growth hormone polyadenylation signal
   1015..1039    +  protein_bind   attB2: mutant version of attB; recombination site for the Gateway® BP reaction BP Clonase™
   1044..1964    -  CDS            Sap30bp: S30BP_MOUSE - Also known as Hcngp. Experimental evidence at protein level: Swiss-Prot protein existence level 1. Induces cell death. May act as a transcriptional corepressor of a gene related to cell survival (By similarity). May be involved in the regulation of beta-2-microglobulin genes. From Mus musculus (Mouse).
   1973..1990    -  protein_bind   attB1 (fragment): mutant version of attB; core recombination site for the Gateway® BP reaction BP Clonase™
   2004..2027    -  CDS            3xFLAG (fragment): three tandem FLAG® epitope tags
   2058..3020    -  CDS            birA: BIRA_ECOLI - Also known as bioR, dhbB. Experimental evidence at protein level: Swiss-Prot protein existence level 1. Acts both as a biotin--[acetyl-CoA-carboxylase] ligase and a biotin-operon repressor. In the presence of ATP, BirA activates biotin to form the BirA-biotinyl-5'-adenylate (BirA-bio-5'-AMP or holoBirA) complex. HoloBirA can either transfer the biotinyl moiety to the biotin carboxyl carrier protein (BCCP) subunit of acetyl-CoA carboxylase, or bind to the biotin operator site and inhibit transcription of the operon. From Escherichia coli (strain K12).
   3145..3190    -  promoter       TRE3GV promoter (fragment): 3rd-generation Tet-responsive promoter that can be activated by binding of Tet-On® 3G, optimized for retroviral and lentiviral vectors
   3198..3218    -  promoter       tight TRE promoter (fragment): Tet-responsive promoter PTight, consisting of seven tet operator sequences followed by the minimal CMV promoter
   3235..3255    -  promoter       tight TRE promoter (fragment): Tet-responsive promoter PTight, consisting of seven tet operator sequences followed by the minimal CMV promoter
   3272..3292    -  promoter       tight TRE promoter (fragment): Tet-responsive promoter PTight, consisting of seven tet operator sequences followed by the minimal CMV promoter
   3309..3329    -  promoter       tight TRE promoter (fragment): Tet-responsive promoter PTight, consisting of seven tet operator sequences followed by the minimal CMV promoter
   3510..3562    +  misc_feature   bom (fragment): basis of mobility region from pBR322
   3621..3725    +  promoter       AmpR promoter: bla
   3726..4586    +  CDS            AmpR: β-lactamase; bla; confers resistance to ampicillin, carbenicillin, and related antibiotics
   4757..5345    +  rep_origin     ori: high-copy-number ColE1/pMB1/pBR322/pUC origin of replication
   5528..5620    +  CDS            lacI (fragment): lac repressor; lacI; The lac repressor binds to the lac operator to inhibit transcription in E. coli. This inhibition can be relieved by adding lactose or isopropyl-β-D-thiogalactopyranoside (IPTG).
   5633..5654    +  protein_bind   CAP binding site: CAP binding activates transcription in the presence of cAMP. E. coli catabolite activator protein
   5669..5699    +  promoter       lac promoter: promoter for the E. coli lac operon
   5707..5723    +  protein_bind   lac operator: The lac repressor binds to the lac operator to inhibit transcription in E. coli. This inhibition can be relieved by adding lactose or isopropyl-β-D-thiogalactopyranoside (IPTG). lac repressor encoded by lacI
   5796..5917    -  polyA_signal   SV40 poly(A) signal: SV40 polyadenylation signal
   5912..6037    -  CDS            ble (fragment): BLE_KLEPN - Experimental evidence at protein level: Swiss-Prot protein existence level 1. Binding protein with a strong affinity to the bleomycin family of antibiotics. Binds to CL990; an antimitotic-antibiotic compound. From Klebsiella pneumoniae.
   6047..404     -  CDS            HygR (across the origin): aminoglycoside phosphotransferase from E. coli; aph(4)-Ia; confers resistance to hygromycin
>Addgene plasmid #212093 | 5'-BirA-FLAG Sap30bp+exon minimal CMV pCDNA5 | addgene full sequence | sequence record 420886 | Addgene NGS Result
AATGGGCCGAACCCGCTCGTCTGGCTAAGATCGGCCGCAGCGATCGCATCCATGGCCTCCGCGACCGGCT
GCAGAACAGCGGGCAGTTCGGTTTCAGGCAGGTCTTGCAACGTGACACCCTGTGCACGGCGGGAGATGCA
ATAGGTCAGGCTCTCGCTGAATTCCCCAATGTCAAGCACTTCCGGAATCGGGAGCGCGGCCGATGCAAAG
TGCCGATAAACATAACGATCTTTGTAGAAACCATCGGCGCAGCTATTTACCCGCAGGACATATCCACGCC
CTCCTACATCGAAGCTGAAAGCACGAGATTCTTCGCCCTCCGAGAGCTGCATCAGGTCGGAGACGCTGTC
GAACTTTTCGATCAGAAACTTCTCGACAGACGTCGCGGTGAGTTCAGGCTTTTTGGCCAAGGAAGTTCCT
ATACTTTCTAGAGAATAGGAACTTCGGAATAGGAACTTCTAGGTACGTGAACCATCACCCT
[91 nt withheld, positions 482-572]
G
[124 nt withheld, positions 574-697]
GGGGATACCCCCTAGAGCCCCAGCTGGTTCTTTCCGCCTCAGAAGCCATAGAGCCCACCGCATCCCCAGC
ATGCCTGCTATTGTCTTCCCAATCCTCCCCCTTGCTGTCCTGCCCCACCCCACCCCCCAGAATAGAATGA
CACCTACTCAGACAATGCGATGCAATTTCCTCATTTTATTAGGAAAGGACAGTGGGAGTGGCACCTTCCA
GGGTCAAGGAAGGCACGGGGGAGGGGCAAACAACAGATGGCTGGCAACTAGAAGGCACAGTCGAGGCTGA
TCAGCGGGTTTAAACGGGCCCTCTAGACTCGAGTCACACCACTTTGTACAAGAAAGTTGGGTATCACTGC
TTGGCCTTCTTCACGATGGTGCCCACAGCAGAGATGACGGTGGTCTTGGAGCCACTGGCACTAGTGGTGA
CAGTGACCACTGCTGGCAGGGTGGCTGTGGTGGTGAGGATGGTGGGCTGTGCTATTGTCGTCACGGGGAT
GGCAGAGTCCCACTTGCTCTTCCTCTTCTGGGCATCTGCGACAGCTGTGCTGGCAGTACTGGTGCTGGTG
GCCGTGGCATTGGTCGTGGTGCCTTTCTTGGTGCCCGTTACAAACTCAATTTTGGTTCGCTCCTTTTTGG
CCTTTTCTAATTTGTCCATTTCAATCTTCTGGGCCTTGGCTAATGCCTCATAGTAGGAGTCTTCAGACCA
GCCGTGGGGATCGAACATATCCTTTGGGTAGTTGGTGCCCAGCTCATCAATGGCACAGAACTGGATCAGT
TTCTCGTAGATGCTGGGGTTGCGGAACTCCTTCTTCCTCTGGATGATGTAGTTCATATCCATCCCCTCCT
TTATCTTCCGCTCGTAGAGCTTCTGGATCTTATCTTGTAGGTGATTTGAACATCTGCCAGGCGGTTCTGG
TGGGATCTTGATTTCATCGGGTGACATGTTGCGAACCCTTTCAGAAAAGGAGGCCACTAATTCCTGGGGA
TCCCGCTTCTCTGCTTCTGTGTTATCCTTTGGGTCATCAGCCTCAGGTTTTTCAGTCTCTGAATCGTCAT
CTTCCGACTGCTTACTGTTCTCGTCCTCCTCTTCTTCATAACCATCCTCATCACCCCCTGGGCGAGAGAA
GTCATCTTCTCCATAGGCGTCAGATACCAAACCACCTTTCTCCTCAGTCGCTCCGCCTACAGCGTCGACT
CCAGTTTCGCCATCAGATTCAGGGTCTGAATATTCCGCATAAATTGCAAGAGACGACAAAACATTTTTCT
TCCCCGCGGTGCCAACTTTTTTGTACAAACTTGTGGGCGCGCCTAGTTTATCGTCATCGTCTTTGTAGTC
TGGCGCGCCGCCGCCGGGGCCAGATCCCCCCTTCTCGGCGCTCCGCAGGCTGATCTCGCCGCCCATCCAG
GGCTTGATGATGCCGTCCTGCTCCAGCAGCAGGGCGCCCTGCTTGTCGATGCCCCGGCTGATGCCGAAGA
TCTCCTTGTCGCCGATGATCAGCTTCACGGGCCGGTTGATGAAGTTGTCCAGCTTCTCCCACCGGCTCAG
GTAGGGGGCCAGGCCCTCCTGCTCGAACAGCTCCAGGGCGGCCCGCAGCTCCCGGATCAGCATGGCGGCC
AGGGTGTTCCGGTCCAGGTTGATGCCGGCCTCCTGCAGGGTGATCCAGCCCTGGTTCACCACGCTCTCCT
CCACCCGCCGCATGGCCATGTTGATGCCGGCGCCGATCACGATCTGGGCGGCGTCGCCGGTCTTGCCGGT
CAGCTCCACCAGGATGCCGGCCAGCTTCCGGTCCTGCAGGTACAGGTCGTTGGGCCACTTCACCCGCACC
TTGTCGGCGCCCAGCTTCCGCAGCACCTCGGCCATCACGATGCCGATCACCAGGCTCAGGCCGATGGCGG
CGGCGGGGCCCTGCTCCAGCCGCCAGAACATGCTCAGGTACAGGTTGGCGCCGAAGGGGCTGAACCACTT
CCGGCCCCGGCCGCCCCGGCCGGCCTGCTGGTACTCGGCGATGCAGGCGTCGCCGCTCTTCAGCTCGCCG
ATCCGGTCCAGCAGGTACTGGTTGGTGCTGTCGATCACGGGCAGCACGGCCACGCTGCCGCCGTCCAGCT
GGCCCAGGATCTGCTTGGCGTTCAGCAGCTGGATGGGCTCGGGCAGGCTGTAGCCCTTGCCGGGCACGGT
GAACACGTCCACGCCCCAGTCCCGCAGGGTCTGGATGTGCTTGTTGATGGCGGCCCGGCTCATGCCCAGG
GTCTCGCCCAGCTGCTCGCCGCTGTGGAACTCGCCGTTGGCCAGCAGGGCGATCAGCTTCAGGGGCACGG
TGTTGTCCTTCATGGTGGCGCTAGCTGGATCCGAGCTCGGTACCAAGCTTAAGTTTAAACGCTAGAGGAT
CCAGCCTCCGCGGAGGCTGGATCGGTCCCGGTGTCTTCTATGGAGGTCAAAACAGCGTGGATGGCGTCTC
CAGGCGATCTGACGGTTCACTAAACGAGCTCTGCTTATATAGGGGGTACCTTCTCTATCACTGATAGGGA
GCTCGAGACGTGTCGACTTCTCTATCACTGATAGGGAGACGTTCTAGACGTACCTTCTCTATCACTGATA
GGGAGCTCGAGACGTGTCGACTTCTCTATCACTGATAGGGAGACGTGCGGCCAGCTTGGATCCCTCGAGA
CGCGTATATCTGGCCCGTACATCGCGAAGCAGCGCAAAACGCCTAACCCTAAGCAGATTCTTCATGCAAT
TGTCGGTCAAGCCTTGCCTTGTTGTAGCTTAAATTTTGCTCGCGCACTACTCAGCGACCTCCAACACACA
AGCAGGGAGCAGATACTGGCTTAACTATGCGGCATCAGAGCAGATTGTACTGAGAGTGCACCATAGGGGA
TCGGGAGATCTCCCGATCCGTCGACGTCAGGTGGCACTTTTCGGGGAAATGTGCGCGGAACCCCTATTTG
TTTATTTTTCTAAATACATTCAAATATGTATCCGCTCATGAGACAATAACCCTGATAAATGCTTCAATAA
TATTGAAAAAGGAAGAGTATGAGTATTCAACATTTCCGTGTCGCCCTTATTCCCTTTTTTGCGGCATTTT
GCCTTCCTGTTTTTGCTCACCCAGAAACGCTGGTGAAAGTAAAAGATGCTGAAGATCAGTTGGGTGCACG
AGTGGGTTACATCGAACTGGATCTCAACAGCGGTAAGATCCTTGAGAGTTTTCGCCCCGAAGAACGTTTT
CCAATGATGAGCACTTTTAAAGTTCTGCTATGTGGCGCGGTATTATCCCGTATTGACGCCGGGCAAGAGC
AACTCGGTCGCCGCATACACTATTCTCAGAATGACTTGGTTGAGTACTCACCAGTCACAGAAAAGCATCT
TACGGATGGCATGACAGTAAGAGAATTATGCAGTGCTGCCATAACCATGAGTGATAACACTGCGGCCAAC
TTACTTCTGACAACGATCGGAGGACCGAAGGAGCTAACCGCTTTTTTGCACAACATGGGGGATCATGTAA
CTCGCCTTGATCGTTGGGAACCGGAGCTGAATGAAGCCATACCAAACGACGAGCGTGACACCACGATGCC
TGTAGCAATGGCAACAACGTTGCGCAAACTATTAACTGGCGAACTACTTACTCTAGCTTCCCGGCAACAA
TTAATAGACTGGATGGAGGCGGATAAAGTTGCAGGACCACTTCTGCGCTCGGCCCTTCCGGCTGGCTGGT
TTATTGCTGATAAATCTGGAGCCGGTGAGCGTGGGTCTCGCGGTATCATTGCAGCACTGGGGCCAGATGG
TAAGCCCTCCCGTATCGTAGTTATCTACACGACGGGGAGTCAGGCAACTATGGATGAACGAAATAGACAG
ATCGCTGAGATAGGTGCCTCACTGATTAAGCATTGGTAACTGTCAGACCAAGTTTACTCATATATACTTT
AGATTGATTTAAAACTTCATTTTTAATTTAAAAGGATCTAGGTGAAGATCCTTTTTGATAATCTCATGAC
CAAAATCCCTTAACGTGAGTTTTCGTTCCACTGAGCGTCAGACCCCGTAGAAAAGATCAAAGGATCTTCT
TGAGATCCTTTTTTTCTGCGCGTAATCTGCTGCTTGCAAACAAAAAAACCACCGCTACCAGCGGTGGTTT
GTTTGCCGGATCAAGAGCTACCAACTCTTTTTCCGAAGGTAACTGGCTTCAGCAGAGCGCAGATACCAAA
TACTGTTCTTCTAGTGTAGCCGTAGTTAGGCCACCACTTCAAGAACTCTGTAGCACCGCCTACATACCTC
GCTCTGCTAATCCTGTTACCAGTGGCTGCTGCCAGTGGCGATAAGTCGTGTCTTACCGGGTTGGACTCAA
GACGATAGTTACCGGATAAGGCGCAGCGGTCGGGCTGAACGGGGGGTTCGTGCACACAGCCCAGCTTGGA
GCGAACGACCTACACCGAACTGAGATACCTACAGCGTGAGCTATGAGAAAGCGCCACGCTTCCCGAAGGG
AGAAAGGCGGACAGGTATCCGGTAAGCGGCAGGGTCGGAACAGGAGAGCGCACGAGGGAGCTTCCAGGGG
GAAACGCCTGGTATCTTTATAGTCCTGTCGGGTTTCGCCACCTCTGACTTGAGCGTCGATTTTTGTGATG
CTCGTCAGGGGGGCGGAGCCTATGGAAAAACGCCAGCAACGCGGCCTTTTTACGGTTCCTGGCCTTTTGC
TGGCCTTTTGCTCACATGTTCTTTCCTGCGTTATCCCCTGATTCTGTGGATAACCGTATTACCGCCTTTG
AGTGAGCTGATACCGCTCGCCGCAGCCGAACGACCGAGCGCAGCGAGTCAGTGAGCGAGGAAGCGGAAGA
GCGCCCAATACGCAAACCGCCTCTCCCCGCGCGTTGGCCGATTCATTAATGCAGCTGGCACGACAGGTTT
CCCGACTGGAAAGCGGGCAGTGAGCGCAACGCAATTAATGTGAGTTAGCTCACTCATTAGGCACCCCAGG
CTTTACACTTTATGCTTCCGGCTCGTATGTTGTGTGGAATTGTGAGCGGATAACAATTTCACACAGGAAA
CAGCTATGACCATGATTACGCCAAGCTCTAGCTAGAGGTCGACGGTATACAGACATGATAAGATACATTG
ATGAGTTTGGACAAACCACAACTAGAATGCAGTGAAAAAAATGCTTTATTTGTGAAATTTGTGATGCTAT
TGCTTTATTTGTAACCATTATAAGCTGCAATAAACAAGTTGGGGTGGGCGAAGAACTCCAGCATGAGATC
CCCGCGCTGGAGGATCATCCAGCCGGCGTCCCGGAAAACGATTCCGAAGCCCAACCTTTCATAGAAGGCG
GCGGTGGAATCGAAATCTCGTAGTACGTGCTATTCCTTTGCCCTCGGACGAGTGCTGGGGCGTCGGTTTC
CACTATCGGCGAGTACTTCTACACAGCCATCGGTCCAGACGGCCGCGCTTCTGCGGGCGATTTGTGTACG
CCCGACAGTCCCGGCTCCGGATCGGACGATTGCGTCGCATCGACCCTGCGCCCAAGCTGCATCATCGAAA
TTGCCGTCAACCAAGCTCTGATAGAGTTGGTCAAGACCAATGCGGAGCATATACGCCCGGAGCCGCGGCG
ATCCTGCAAGCTCCGGATGCCTCCGCTCGAAGTAGCGCGTCTGCTGCTCCATACAAGCCAACCACGGCCT
CCAGAAGAAGATGTTGGCGACCTCGTATTGGGAATCCCCGAACATCGCCTCGCTCCAGTCAATGACCGCT
GTTATGCGGCCATTGTCCGTCAGGACATTGTTGGAGCCGAAATCCGCGTGCACGAGGTGCCGGACTTCGG
GGCAGTCCTCGGCCCAAAGCATCAGCTCATCGAGAGCCTGCGCGACGGACGCACTGACGGTGTCGTCCAT
CACAGTTTGCCAGTGATACACATGGGGATCAGCAATCGCGCATATGAAATCACGCCATGTAGTGTATTGA
CCGATTCCTTGCGGTCCG
